>Addgene plasmid #163873 | pFlox c-WAPL_EYFP_FKBPF36V_Neo | addgene full sequence | sequence record 323501 | Addgene NGS Result
GCCATTCGCCATTCAGGCTGCGCAACTGTTGGGAAGGGCGATCGGTGCGGGCCTCTTCGCTATTACGCCA
GCTGGCGAAAGGGGGATGTGCTGCAAGGCGATTAAGTTGGGTAACGCCAGGGTTTTCCCAGTCACGACGT
TGTAAAACGACGGCCGCGGCGGCCGCACTAGTGGCCGCGGCGGCCGCACTAGTGGCCGCGGCGGCCGCAG
CTTGCCTGCAGGTCGACTAGGTAAGTGAATGTGGACTGGAAATGACGTATGAATTTTGGGGTCCTTTGTA
GATGACTACGGGATATGTAGCAGAGCCAACAGCATCAAGTGAGTTACAGTATCATTTTTTACCAGCTTGA
CTGTTTTTAATCTGTTTCTTCAGATCAATGTAACTACAGTAAGGGAATATCTTCCAGAAGGAGATTTCTC
CATAATGACAGAGATGCTTAAAAAGTTCTTAAGCTTCATGAATCTTACGGTAAGTAACTTTTATTGTATA
TTGCAGTTTATATGAGTTTTTGATTATTTTCCAGACAAAGTCTTAACACTGTAGCCCAGGCTGGCAATCC
ACATGTTTCAGCCATTGGACCAGTGGGACCTGGCTAGTTTATGTGTTTTTCAATTTAAATGTAATACATC
GAAGGTGAAAATAATAATCCCATAGTGTTGTTCTTCCCTGTGGCAAAATAGTTAACATAAGCAGCTTACA
GAAGGTACATTTTGGTTTATAGTTCTAAATTTTTGTGTGTGTGTTTTTTTTTCTGTTTGTTTTTGTTTTT
TTGAGACAGGGTTTCTCTGTGTAGCCCTGGCTGTCCTGGAACTCACCCTGTAGACCAGGCTGGCCTCGAA
CTCAGAAATCCGCCTGCTTCTGCCTCTCAAGTGCTAGGATCAAAGGCGTGCGCCACCACCACCAGGCTAG
TTCTAAAATTTTTAGTCATGTGTGGCAAGAGCAGCGTGGAAGAGCAGAGTGGCCAGCTAATAGAGAATGC
CTGTGTATCTGCTTTCTCCTTTTATTCCAGCTGTGCTTCTAGGCTGTGGGATGATGCCACCCACAAACAG
AAAACTATTGTGGCAGAATGTTATATTACTAAGGCAATGATTTAATTTCAGTGTACTCTTTACTACGTAG
ACTTTGATACTTTTTTTTGTTTACCATTTTGTTAAGTATTAACTCTAATTTCTCTCCTTCCCCTCTTAGT
GTGCTGTTGGAACAACAGGCCAGAAGTCTATCTCTAGAGTGATTGAATATTTGGAACATTGCGTCGACGA
TTACAAGGATGACGATGACAAGGGTTCCGGCGGCGTGCAGGTGGAGACTATCTCCCCAGGAGACGGGCGC
ACCTTCCCCAAGCGCGGCCAGACCTGCGTGGTGCACTACACCGGGATGCTTGAAGATGGAAAGAAAGTTG
ATTCCTCCCGGGACAGAAACAAGCCCTTTAAGTTTATGCTAGGCAAGCAGGAGGTGATCCGAGGCTGGGA
AGAAGGGGTTGCCCAGATGAGTGTGGGTCAGAGAGCCAAACTGACTATATCTCCAGATTATGCCTATGGT
GCCACTGGGCACCCAGGCATCATCCCACCACATGCCACTCTCGTCTTCGATGTGGAGCTTCTAAAACTGG
AAGTCGATTATCCGTACGACGTACCAGACTACGCAGTGAGCAAGGGCGAGGAGCTGTTCACCGGGGTGGT
GCCCATCCTGGTCGAGCTGGACGGCGACGTAAACGGCCACAAGTTCAGCGTGTCCGGCGAGGGCGAGGGC
GATGCCACCTACGGCAAGCTGACCCTGAAGTTCATCTGCACCACCGGCAAGCTGCCCGTGCCCTGGCCCA
CCCTCGTGACCACCTTCGGCTACGGCCTGCAGTGCTTCGCCCGCTACCCCGACCACATGAAGCAGCACGA
CTTCTTCAAGTCCGCCATGCCCGAAGGCTACGTCCAGGAGCGCACCATCTTCTTCAAGGACGACGGCAAC
TACAAGACCCGCGCCGAGGTGAAGTTCGAGGGCGACACCCTGGTGAACCGCATCGAGCTGAAGGGCATCG
ACTTCAAGGAGGACGGCAACATCCTGGGGCACAAGCTGGAGTACAACTACAACAGCCACAACGTCTATAT
CATGGCCGACAAGCAGAAGAACGGCATCAAGGTGAACTTCAAGATCCGCCACAACATCGAGGACGGCAGC
GTGCAGCTCGCCGACCACTACCAGCAGAACACCCCCATCGGCGACGGCCCCGTGCTGCTGCCCGACAACC
ACTACCTGAGCTACCAGTCCGCCCTGAGCAAAGACCCCAACGAGAAGCGCGATCACATGGTCCTGCTGGA
GTTCGTGACCGCCGCCGGGATCACTCTCGGCATGGACGAGCTGTACAAGGGATCCGGCGCAACAAACTTC
TCTCTGCTGAAACAAGCCGGAGATGTCGAAGAGAATCCTGGACCGATGATTGAACAAGATGGATTGCACG
CAGGTTCTCCGGCCGCTTGGGTGGAGAGGCTATTCGGCTATGACTGGGCACAACAGACAATCGGCTGCTC
TGATGCCGCCGTGTTCCGGCTGTCAGCGCAGGGGCGCCCGGTTCTTTTTGTCAAGACCGACCTGTCCGGT
GCCCTGAATGAACTGCAGGACGAGGCAGCGCGGCTATCGTGGCTGGCCACGACGGGCGTTCCTTGCGCAG
CTGTGCTCGACGTTGTCACTGAAGCGGGAAGGGACTGGCTGCTATTGGGCGAAGTGCCGGGGCAGGATCT
CCTGTCATCTCACCTTGCTCCTGCCGAGAAAGTATCCATCATGGCTGATGCAATGCGGCGGCTGCATACG
CTTGATCCGGCTACCTGCCCATTCGACCACCAAGCGAAACATCGCATCGAGCGAGCACGTACTCGGATGG
AAGCCGGTCTTGTCGATCAGGATGATCTGGACGAAGAGCATCAGGGGCTCGCGCCAGCCGAACTGTTCGC
CAGGCTCAAGGCGCGCATGCCCGACGGCGAGGATCTCGTCGTGACCCATGGCGATGCCTGCTTGCCGAAT
ATCATGGTGGAAAATGGCCGCTTTTCTGGATTCATCGACTGTGGCCGGCTGGGTGTGGCGGACCGCTATC
AGGACATAGCGTTGGCTACCCGTGATATTGCTGAAGAGCTTGGCGGCGAATGGGCTGACCGCTTCCTCGT
GCTTTACGGTATCGCCGCTCCCGATTCGCAGCGCATCGCCTTCTATCGCCTTCTTGACGAGTTCTTCTGA
GGTACCGCTTCAGGTGCTTGGTAATGCTGAAGCTATCCTTAGACAAAGAAAAGACATGAAAGAAGTCCTT
GAAGATATACCAAGAACATTCATCAGTATCATTCATTCGTGTTTGGATTTTTATGATCACCCGATTTCTT
CATCATGCATTCTGCGTTTGCTAAATGACAGTTACTACATCAATCTGCAGCTATCAAAAATGAGGGAAAA
GGTTCAGGCTGTTAACAATCCCATGCAGTATTTAAATACACTTACTTGGCAGAGTCTATACCTGCCCCTG
TTTCCTTGCTGTATTTCAGGCAAGGTTTAAAGAGGGCAATTTGTGCTGCTGTTAGTGCAACTGCTGTGTA
TGTTGAGCCACTGTTGTCATGCCAGTCAGGTGCAAAGGCAGCTTAGCTACTGAGGTATTGAATGTTCTGA
GGACATTCTAGACAACAGCTTAGATCCTTTTTCAGGCTCATTTGCTTTTGCTTTTTGTTGAATGATTCCA
ATCGTAAATAAAGCTTTTAATAATTTTGTGAATTTTTTGGTTGTTGTTCCCTGAACTACTGTCTATATTT
AAAATGAGATGGAATCCAAAGACACAAGGGATTAATAGTATATTTTTTTATTCTTGATTAGGTTTGGGTG
TTGAACTATTTTTCACTTCTGAGACCATGACCATATTCAATGTCATACCATTATGTGTCATAGCTATAGG
CACAAGAAAACAAATAGCAGTTTGAGGGAATATTATGTTATATAAGATAATGTGCCCTGTTAAAGGATTA
AGCAAAAATAGACAAACCCAGGGTAGTTTACACTTAATGCTGGGGAGGCTCTTGAAACATTGTTACGTTT
TGAGGGACGTTCTCTAGATATATTTTCTAATGTTCAGTTCAGTAAATATAATAAGGAAGCTAAAACACCA
ATGTGGAATCCGTTTTTCCAGATAGCGTGTATATTCTTCTATAGAGTGACAGGATCAATTGCATAAGCGC
AAAGCCTTAAAATTGCTGGTGTAGAGAAGACCCTTTTTTATTCAGATTCTATGTTCATAGAGCAATTGTT
TAGAAAATGGTTGTGGAACACACAGAACATGGTTTATAGGGTAAATTTCATAGATTGTTTTTTCTTTTTT
TTTTTTTCTTTTTTTTTTTTGTATTGTTCAGACCACTGGTTATACATTTTCTCCTTTTTTTATTAATTGG
CCTGAGGACAGGCTTTCCAGAGATGTTTCATTAATACTTTTAATTACCTTTCAGATAGTTACATCATGTT
TCTTCATTGGATTTGTAAAACTTAAAGCCATAAAAATATTAGTTTGGTGTGTATTGGGGAAAATAGCTAA
AAGTCTAACTTTGACTCATTTTAGACTTTGTTATTTCCTTGTATAAAGTAACAAACCGGGGCTCTTGTAT
CCGTGCCAGCTGTAATGTTTTTAAATGCAGTGGCTGCCTTCTATTGTCTTCCTATTTTTGATAATGCAGA
TTGTTGGGAAATCTATAAGGAAGTAACTGACTCTAGGCAAATTGTTTTCTTCCTCCTACCCGCCCAACCC
CCTACCCGTCCGTCACCTTTTAGGAACACAGTATGCCAGTGTAATGTGGGAACCATTGAGACTGTATTTG
CCCTGAGTACCAAACTAATTTAGTGAATTTTTTTTTAAACATACTGGTAAATGATGTCCACAAATTTCCT
TAGATATATTTTAATTAATTGTCTTAAAATACATTGATATTTATTAATCATTGGATTTGGGGACAGAGGT
ACCCTCGAGGTCGATCGACGGTATCGATAAGCTTGATCTAGAGCGGCCGCCACCGCGGTGGAGCTCCAGC
TTTTGTTCCCTTTAGTGAGGGTTAATTTCGAGCTTGGCGTAATCATGGTCATAGCTGTTTCCTGTGTGAA
ATTGTTATCCGCTCACAATTCCACACAACATACGAGCCGGAAGCATAAAGTGTAAAGCCTGGGGTGCCTA
ATGAGTGAGCTAACTCACATTAATTGCGTTGCGCTCACTGCCCGCTTTCCAGTCGGGAAACCTGTCGTGC
CAGCTGCATTAATGAATCGGCCAACGCGCGGGGAGAGGCGGTTTGCGTATTGGGCGCTCTTCCGCTTCCT
CGCTCACTGACTCGCTGCGCTCGGTCGTTCGGCTGCGGCGAGCGGTATCAGCTCACTCAAAGGCGGTAAT
ACGGTTATCCACAGAATCAGGGGATAACGCAGGAAAGAACATGTGAGCAAAAGGCCAGCAAAAGGCCAGG
AACCGTAAAAAGGCCGCGTTGCTGGCGTTTTTCCATAGGCTCCGCCCCCCTGACGAGCATCACAAAAATC
GACGCTCAAGTCAGAGGTGGCGAAACCCGACAGGACTATAAAGATACCAGGCGTTTCCCCCTGGAAGCTC
CCTCGTGCGCTCTCCTGTTCCGACCCTGCCGCTTACCGGATACCTGTCCGCCTTTCTCCCTTCGGGAAGC
GTGGCGCTTTCTCATAGCTCACGCTGTAGGTATCTCAGTTCGGTGTAGGTCGTTCGCTCCAAGCTGGGCT
GTGTGCACGAACCCCCCGTTCAGCCCGACCGCTGCGCCTTATCCGGTAACTATCGTCTTGAGTCCAACCC
GGTAAGACACGACTTATCGCCACTGGCAGCAGCCACTGGTAACAGGATTAGCAGAGCGAGGTATGTAGGC
GGTGCTACAGAGTTCTTGAAGTGGTGGCCTAACTACGGCTACACTAGAAGAACAGTATTTGGTATCTGCG
CTCTGCTGAAGCCAGTTACCTTCGGAAAAAGAGTTGGTAGCTCTTGATCCGGCAAACAAACCACCGCTGG
TAGCGGTGGTTTTTTTGTTTGCAAGCAGCAGATTACGCGCAGAAAAAAAGGATCTCAAGAAGATCCTTTG
ATCTTTTCTACGGGGTCTGACGCTCAGTGGAACGAAAACTCACGTTAAGGGATTTTGGTCATGAGATTAT
CAAAAAGGATCTTCACCTAGATCCTTTTAAATTAAAAATGAAGTTTTAAATCAATCTAAAGTATATATGA
GTAAACTTGGTCTGACAGTTACCAATGCTTAATCAGTGAGGCACCTATCTCAGCGATCTGTCTATTTCGT
TCATCCATAGTTGCCTGACTCCCCGTCGTGTAGATAACTACGATACGGGAGGGCTTACCATCTGGCCCCA
GTGCTGCAATGATACCGCGAGACCCACGCTCACCGGCTCCAGATTTATCAGCAATAAACCAGCCAGCCGG
AAGGGCCGAGCGCAGAAGTGGTCCTGCAACTTTATCCGCCTCCATCCAGTCTATTAATTGTTGCCGGGAA
GCTAGAGTAAGTAGTTCGCCAGTTAATAGTTTGCGCAACGTTGTTGCCATTGCTACAGGCATCGTGGTGT
CACGCTCGTCGTTTGGTATGGCTTCATTCAGCTCCGGTTCCCAACGATCAAGGCGAGTTACATGATCCCC
CATGTTGTGCAAAAAAGCGGTTAGCTCCTTCGGTCCTCCGATCGTTGTCAGAAGTAAGTTGGCCGCAGTG
TTATCACTCATGGTTATGGCAGCACTGCATAATTCTCTTACTGTCATGCCATCCGTAAGATGCTTTTCTG
TGACTGGTGAGTACTCAACCAAGTCATTCTGAGAATAGTGTATGCGGCGACCGAGTTGCTCTTGCCCGGC
GTCAATACGGGATAATACCGCGCCACATAGCAGAACTTTAAAAGTGCTCATCATTGGAAAACGTTCTTCG
GGGCGAAAACTCTCAAGGATCTTACCGCTGTTGAGATCCAGTTCGATGTAACCCACTCGTGCACCCAACT
GATCTTCAGCATCTTTTACTTTCACCAGCGTTTCTGGGTGAGCAAAAACAGGAAGGCAAAATGCCGCAAA
AAAGGGAATAAGGGCGACACGGAAATGTTGAATACTCATACTCTTCCTTTTTCAATATTATTGAAGCATT
TATCAGGGTTATTGTCTCATGAGCGGATACATATTTGAATGTATTTAGAAAAATAAACAAATAGGGGTTC
CGCGCACATTTCCCCGAAAAGTGCCACCTGACGTCTAAGAAACCATTATTATCATGACATTAACCTATAA
AAATAGGCGTATCACGAGGCCCTTTCGTCTCGCGCGTTTCGGTGATGACGGTGAAAACCTCTGACACATG
CAGCTCCCGGAGACGGTCACAGCTTGTCTGTAAGCGGATGCCGGGAGCAGACAAGCCCGTCAGGGCGCGT
CAGCGGGTGTTGGCGGGTGTCGGGGCTGGCTTAACTATGCGGCATCAGAGCAGATTGTACTGAGAGTGCA
CCATATGCGGTGTGAAATACCGCACAGATGCGTAAGGAGAAAATACCGCATCAGGC
Features (pLannotate 1.2.2; 17 found; start..end, strand, type, name):
      5..155     -  CDS            lacZα (fragment): LacZα fragment of β-galactosidase; lacZ fragment
   1259..1282    +  CDS            FLAG: FLAG® epitope tag, followed by an enterokinase cleavage site
   1295..1612    +  CDS            DmrB: F36V mutant of FK506-binding protein FKBP12 binds synthetic ligands that do not bind wild-type FKBP
   1646..2359    +  CDS            EYFP: EYFP is a basic (constitutively fluorescent) green/yellow fluorescent protein published in 1996, derived from Aequorea victoria. It is reported to be a very rapidly-maturing weak dimer with high acid sensitivity.
   2426..3217    +  CDS            neo: KKA2_KLEPN - Also known as kan, nptII. Experimental evidence at protein level: Swiss-Prot protein existence level 1. Resistance to kanamycin, neomycin, paromomycin, ribostamycin, butirosin and gentamicin B. From Klebsiella pneumoniae.
   4985..5007    -  misc_feature   MCS (fragment): pBluescript multiple cloning site
   5007..5036    -  misc_feature   MCS (fragment): pBluescript multiple cloning site
   5049..5067    -  promoter       T3 promoter: promoter for bacteriophage T3 RNA polymerase
   5112..5128    -  protein_bind   lac operator: The lac repressor binds to the lac operator to inhibit transcription in E. coli. This inhibition can be relieved by adding lactose or isopropyl-β-D-thiogalactopyranoside (IPTG). lac repressor encoded by lacI
   5136..5166    -  promoter       lac promoter: promoter for the E. coli lac operon
   5181..5202    -  protein_bind   CAP binding site: CAP binding activates transcription in the presence of cAMP. E. coli catabolite activator protein
   5215..5307    -  CDS            lacI (fragment): lac repressor; lacI; The lac repressor binds to the lac operator to inhibit transcription in E. coli. This inhibition can be relieved by adding lactose or isopropyl-β-D-thiogalactopyranoside (IPTG).
   5490..6078    -  rep_origin     ori: high-copy-number ColE1/pMB1/pBR322/pUC origin of replication
   6249..7109    -  CDS            AmpR: β-lactamase; bla; confers resistance to ampicillin, carbenicillin, and related antibiotics
   7110..7214    -  promoter       AmpR promoter: bla
   7309..7344    +  CDS            rop (fragment): Rop protein, which maintains plasmids at low copy number; rop
   7446..7545    +  misc_feature   bom (fragment): basis of mobility region from pBR322
