[The description below was written by a language model from this plasmid's Addgene catalogue record and pLannotate feature annotations shown in this document.]
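Description:
pFlox c-WAPL_EYFP_FKBPF36V_Neo is a 7.5 kb high-copy plasmid built by Gibson assembly on the pflox backbone, which the annotation shows to be pBluescript-like: a ColE1/pUC origin, an ampicillin resistance gene with its bla promoter, remnants of the lacZα/lac promoter region and multiple cloning site, and a T3 promoter. It is catalogued as a mammalian expression vector, with mouse Wapl, encoding the cohesin release factor, listed as the insert.

The annotated payload is a same-strand series of coding elements: a FLAG epitope, the F36V mutant of FKBP12 (annotated as DmrB), EYFP, and then a neomycin/G418 resistance gene. FKBP12-F36V binds synthetic ligands that do not engage the wild-type protein and is the degron used in dTAG-type systems. That fits the stated purpose of acutely depleting an EYFP-tagged WAPL protein, while EYFP and FLAG allow the fusion to be visualised and detected. The neo gene would allow drug selection of mammalian cells carrying the cassette.

No mammalian promoter, polyadenylation signal, loxP sites or Wapl sequence were annotated, and long stretches on either side of the tag and neo cassette carry no features. Together with the "c-WAPL" name, this suggests that those regions may hold Wapl genomic sequence serving as homology arms for knocking the tag into the C-terminal end of the endogenous gene, rather than a complete Wapl cDNA. The record does not state this, however, nor does it say how neo is expressed or whether it is floxed as the backbone name might imply.
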