Addgene plasmid #163873: pFlox c-WAPL_EYFP_FKBPF36V_Neo
Purpose: Acute Depletion of WAPL-EYFP
Depositing lab: Cornelis Murre. Depositing organization: University of California, San Diego (UCSD). Publication: Calcium signaling instructs NIPBL recruitment at active enhancers and promoters via distinct mechanisms to reconstruct genome compartmentalization. Zhu Y, Denholtz M, Lu H, Murre C. Genes Dev. 2021 Jan 1;35(1-2):65-81. doi: 10.1101/gad.343475.120. Epub 2020 Dec 17. PubMed 33334824.
Backbone
  Vector backbone: pflox
  Vector type: Mammalian Expression
Growth in bacteria
  Bacterial resistance: Ampicillin, 100 μg/mL
  Growth temperature: 37°C
  Growth strain: DH5alpha
  Copy number: High Copy
Gene/Insert
  Gene/Insert name: Wapl
  Species: M. musculus (mouse)
  Entrez Gene: Wapl (a.k.a. A530089A20Rik, DIF-2, FOE, Wapal)
  Cloning method: Gibson Cloning
Terms and licenses: Academic/Nonprofit Terms; Industry Terms: Not Available to Industry
How to cite: pFlox c-WAPL_EYFP_FKBPF36V_Neo was a gift from Cornelis Murre (Addgene plasmid # 163873 ; http://n2t.net/addgene:163873 ; RRID:Addgene_163873)
